>Addgene plasmid #212645 | pLV_CMV_HA-VSVG | addgene full sequence | sequence record 420178 | Addgene NGS Result
GAGTCCAACCCGGTAAGACACGACTTATCGCCACTGGCAGCAGCCACTGGTAACAGGATTAGCAGAGCGA
GGTATGTAGGCGGTGCTACAGAGTTCTTGAAGTGGTGGCCTAACTACGGCTACACTAGAAGAACAGTATT
TGGTATCTGCGCTCTGCTGAAGCCAGTTACCTTCGGAAAAAGAGTTGGTAGCTCTTGATCCGGCAAACAA
ACCACCGCTGGTAGCGGTGGTTTTTTTGTTTGCAAGCAGCAGATTACGCGCAGAAAAAAAGGATCTCAAG
AAGATCCTTTGATCTTTTCTACGGGGTCTGACGCTCAGTGGAACGAAAACTCACGTTAAGGGATTTTGGT
CATGAGATTATCAAAAAGGATCTTCACCTAGATCCTTTTAAATTAAAAATGAAGTTTTAAATCAATCTAA
AGTATATATGAGTAAACTTGGTCTGACAGTTACCAATGCTTAATCAGTGAGGCACCTATCTCAGCGATCT
GTCTATTTCGTTCATCCATAGTTGCCTGACTCCCCGTCGTGTAGATAACTACGATACGGGAGGGCTTACC
ATCTGGCCCCAGTGCTGCAATGATACCGCGAGACCCACGCTCACCGGCTCCAGATTTATCAGCAATAAAC
CAGCCAGCCGGAAGGGCCGAGCGCAGAAGTGGTCCTGCAACTTTATCCGCCTCCATCCAGTCTATTAATT
GTTGCCGGGAAGCTAGAGTAAGTAGTTCGCCAGTTAATAGTTTGCGCAACGTTGTTGCCATTGCTACAGG
CATCGTGGTGTCACGCTCGTCGTTTGGTATGGCTTCATTCAGCTCCGGTTCCCAACGATCAAGGCGAGTT
ACATGATCCCCCATGTTGTGCAAAAAAGCGGTTAGCTCCTTCGGTCCTCCGATCGTTGTCAGAAGTAAGT
TGGCCGCAGTGTTATCACTCATGGTTATGGCAGCACTGCATAATTCTCTTACTGTCATGCCATCCGTAAG
ATGCTTTTCTGTGACTGGTGAGTACTCAACCAAGTCATTCTGAGAATAGTGTATGCGGCGACCGAGTTGC
TCTTGCCCGGCGTCAATACGGGATAATACCGCGCCACATAGCAGAACTTTAAAAGTGCTCATCATTGGAA
AACGTTCTTCGGGGCGAAAACTCTCAAGGATCTTACCGCTGTTGAGATCCAGTTCGATGTAACCCACTCG
TGCACCCAACTGATCTTCAGCATCTTTTACTTTCACCAGCGTTTCTGGGTGAGCAAAAACAGGAAGGCAA
AATGCCGCAAAAAAGGGAATAAGGGCGACACGGAAATGTTGAATACTCATACTCTTCCTTTTTCAATATT
ATTGAAGCATTTATCAGGGTTATTGTCTCATGAGCGGATACATATTTGAATGTATTTAGAAAAATAAACA
AATAGGGGTTCCGCGCACATTTCCCCGAAAAGTGCCACCTGACGTCGACGGATCGGGAGATCTCCCGATC
CCCTATGGTGCACTCTCAGTACAATCTGCTCTGATGCCGCATAGTTAAGCCAGTATCTGCTCCCTGCTTG
TGTGTTGGAGGTCGCTGAGTAGTGCGCGAGCAAAATTTAAGCTACAACAAGGCAAGGCTTGACCGACAAT
TGCATGAAGAATCTGCTTAGGGTTAGGCGTTTTGCGCTGCTTCGCGATGTACGGGCCAGATATACGCGTT
GACATTGATTATTGACTAGTTATTAATAGTAATCAATTACGGGGTCATTAGTTCATAGCCCATATATGGA
GTTCCGCGTTACATAACTTACGGTAAATGGCCCGCCTGGCTGACCGCCCAACGACCCCCGCCCATTGACG
TCAATAATGACGTATGTTCCCATAGTAACGCCAATAGGGACTTTCCATTGACGTCAATGGGTGGAGTATT
TACGGTAAACTGCCCACTTGGCAGTACATCAAGTGTATCATATGCCAAGTACGCCCCCTATTGACGTCAA
TGACGGTAAATGGCCCGCCTGGCATTATGCCCAGTACATGACCTTATGGGACTTTCCTACTTGGCAGTAC
ATCTACGTATTAGTCATCGCTATTACCATGGTGATGCGGTTTTGGCAGTACATCAATGGGCGTGGATAGC
GGTTTGACTCACGGGGATTTCCAAGTCTCCACCCCATTGACGTCAATGGGAGTTTGTTTTGGCACCAAAA
TCAACGGGACTTTCCAAAATGTCGTAACAACTCCGCCCCATTGACGCAAATGGGCGGTAGGCGTGTACGG
TGGGAGGTCTATATAAGCAGCGCGTTTTGCCTGTACTGGGTCTCTCTGGTTAGACCAGATCTGAGCCTGG
GAGCTCTCTGGCTAACTAGGGAACCCACTGCTTAAGCCTCAATAAAGCTTGCCTTGAGTGCTTCAAGTAG
TGTGTGCCCGTCTGTTGTGTGACTCTGGTAACTAGAGATCCCTCAGACCCTTTTAGTCAGTGTGGAAAAT
CTCTAGCAGTGGCGCCCGAACAGGGACTTGAAAGCGAAAGGGAAACCAGAGGAGCTCTCTCGACGCAGGA
CTCGGCTTGCTGAAGCGCGCACGGCAAGAGGCGAGGGGCGGCGACTGGTGAGTACGCCAAAAATTTTGAC
TAGCGGAGGCTAGAAGGAGAGAGATGGGTGCGAGAGCGTCAGTATTAAGCGGGGGAGAATTAGATCGCGA
TGGGAAAAAATTCGGTTAAGGCCAGGGGGAAAGAAAAAATATAAATTAAAACATATAGTATGGGCAAGCA
GGGAGCTAGAACGATTCGCAGTTAATCCTGGCCTGTTAGAAACATCAGAAGGCTGTAGACAAATACTGGG
ACAGCTACAACCATCCCTTCAGACAGGATCAGAAGAACTTAGATCATTATATAATACAGTAGCAACCCTC
TATTGTGTGCATCAAAGGATAGAGATAAAAGACACCAAGGAAGCTTTAGACAAGATAGAGGAAGAGCAAA
ACAAAAGTAAGACCACCGCACAGCAAGCGGCCGCTGATCTTCAGACCTGGAGGAGGAGATATGAGGGACA
ATTGGAGAAGTGAATTATATAAATATAAAGTAGTAAAAATTGAACCATTAGGAGTAGCACCCACCAAGGC
AAAGAGAAGAGTGGTGCAGAGAGAAAAAAGAGCAGTGGGAATAGGAGCTTTGTTCCTTGGGTTCTTGGGA
GCAGCAGGAAGCACTATGGGCGCAGCGTCAATGACGCTGACGGTACAGGCCAGACAATTATTGTCTGGTA
TAGTGCAGCAGCAGAACAATTTGCTGAGGGCTATTGAGGCGCAACAGCATCTGTTGCAACTCACAGTCTG
GGGCATCAAGCAGCTCCAGGCAAGAATCCTGGCTGTGGAAAGATACCTAAAGGATCAACAGCTCCTGGGG
ATTTGGGGTTGCTCTGGAAAACTCATTTGCACCACTGCTGTGCCTTGGAATGCTAGTTGGAGTAATAAAT
CTCTGGAACAGATTTGGAATCACACGACCTGGATGGAGTGGGACAGAGAAATTAACAATTACACAAGCTT
AATACACTCCTTAATTGAAGAATCGCAAAACCAGCAAGAAAAGAATGAACAAGAATTATTGGAATTAGAT
AAATGGGCAAGTTTGTGGAATTGGTTTAACATAACAAATTGGCTGTGGTATATAAAATTATTCATAATGA
TAGTAGGAGGCTTGGTAGGTTTAAGAATAGTTTTTGCTGTACTTTCTATAGTGAATAGAGTTAGGCAGGG
ATATTCACCATTATCGTTTCAGACCCACCTCCCAACCCCGAGGGGACCCGACAGGCCCGAAGGAATAGAA
GAAGAAGGTGGAGAGAGAGACAGAGACAGATCCATTCGATTAGTGAACGGATCGGCACTGCGTGCGCCAA
TTCTGCAGACAAATGGCAGTATTCATCCACAATTTTAAAAGAAAAGGGGGGATTGGGGGGTACAGTGCAG
GGGAAAGAATAGTAGACATAATAGCAACAGACATACAAACTAAAGAATTACAAAAACAAATTACAAAAAT
TCAAAATTTTCGGGTTTATTACAGGGACAGCAGAGATCCAGTTTACATTGATTATTGACTAGTTATTAAT
AGTAATCAATTACGGGGTCATTAGTTCATAGCCCATATATGGAGTTCCGCGTTACATAACTTACGGTAAA
TGGCCCGCCTGGCTGACCGCCCAACGACCCCCGCCCATTGACGTCAATAATGACGTATGTTCCCATAGTA
ACGCCAATAGGGACTTTCCATTGACGTCAATGGGTGGAGTATTTACGGTAAACTGCCCACTTGGCAGTAC
ATCAAGTGTATCATATGCCAAGTACGCCCCCTATTGACGTCAATGACGGTAAATGGCCCGCCTGGCATTA
TGCCCAGTACATGACCTTATGGGACTTTCCTACTTGGCAGTACATCTACGTATTAGTCATCGCTATTACC
ATGGTGATGCGGTTTTGGCAGTACATCAATGGGCGTGGATAGCGGTTTGACTCACGGGGATTTCCAAGTC
TCCACCCCATTGACGTCAATGGGAGTTTGTTTTGGCACCAAAATCAACGGGACTTTCCAAAATGTCGTAA
CAACTCCGCCCCATTGACGCAAATGGGCGGTAGGCGTGTACGGTGGGAGGTCTATATAAGCAGAGCTCTC
TGGCTAACTAGAGAACCCACTGCTTACTGGCTTATCGAAATTAATACGACTCACTATAGGGAGACCCAAG
CTGGCTAGCCCACCATGAAGTGCCTTTTGTACTTAGCCTTTTTATTCATTGGGGTGAATTGCAAGTTCAC
CATAGTTTTTCCATCCGGAGGATACCCATACGATGTTCCAGATTACGCTGGCGGAAGCTTGGGACACAAC
CAAAAAGGAAACTGGAAAAATGTTCCTTCTAATTACCATTATTGCCCGTCAAGCTCAGATTTAAATTGGC
ATAATGACTTAATAGGCACAGCCTTACAAGTCAAAATGCCCAAGAGTCACAAGGCTATTCAAGCAGATGG
TTGGATGTGTCATGCTTCCAAATGGGTCACTACTTGTGATTTCCGCTGGTATGGACCGAAGTATATAACA
CATTCCATCCGATCCTTCACTCCATCTGTAGAACAATGCAAGGAAAGCATTGAACAAACGAAACAAGGAA
CTTGGCTGAATCCAGGCTTCCCTCCTCAAAGTTGTGGATATGCAACTGTGACGGATGCCGAAGCAGTGAT
TGTCCAGGTGACTCCTCACCATGTGCTGGTTGATGAATACACAGGAGAATGGGTTGATTCACAGTTCATC
AACGGAAAATGCAGCAATTACATATGCCCCACTGTCCATAACTCTACAACCTGGCATTCTGACTATAAGG
TCAAAGGGCTATGTGATTCTAACCTCATTTCCATGGACATCACCTTCTTCTCAGAGGACGGAGAGCTATC
ATCCCTGGGAAAGGAGGGCACAGGGTTCAGAAGTAACTACTTTGCTTATGAAACTGGAGGCAAGGCCTGC
AAAATGCAATACTGCAAGCATTGGGGAGTCAGACTCCCATCAGGTGTCTGGTTCGAGATGGCTGATAAGG
ATCTCTTTGCTGCAGCCAGATTCCCTGAATGCCCAGAAGGGTCAAGTATCTCTGCTCCATCTCAGACCTC
AGTGGATGTAAGTCTAATTCAGGACGTTGAGAGGATCTTGGATTATTCCCTCTGCCAAGAAACCTGGAGC
AAAATCAGAGCGGGTCTTCCAATCTCTCCAGTGGATCTCAGCTATCTTGCTCCTAAAAACCCAGGAACCG
GTCCTGCTTTCACCATAATCAATGGTACCCTAAAATACTTTGAGACCAGATACATCAGAGTCGATATTGC
TGCTCCAATCCTCTCAAGAATGGTCGGAATGATCAGTGGAACTACCACAGAAAGGGAACTGTGGGATGAC
TGGGCACCATATGAAGACGTGGAAATTGGACCCAATGGAGTTCTGAGGACCAGTTCAGGATATAAGTTTC
CTTTATACATGATTGGACATGGTATGTTGGACTCCGATCTTCATCTTAGCTCAAAGGCTCAGGTGTTCGA
ACATCCTCACATTCAAGACGCTGCTTCGCAACTTCCTGATGATGAGAGTTTATTTTTTGGTGATACTGGG
CTATCCAAAAATCCAATCGAGCTTGTAGAAGGTTGGTTCAGTAGTTGGAAAAGCTCTATTGCCTCTTTTT
TCTTTATCATAGGGTTAATCATTGGACTATTCTTGGTTCTCCGAGTTGGTATCCATCTTTGCATTAAATT
AAAGCACACCAAGAAAAGACAGATTTATACAGACATAGAGATGAACCGACTTGGAAAGGAATTCGGATCC
GGCGCAACAAACTTCTCTCTGCTGAAACAAGCCGGAGATGTCGAAGAGAATCCTGGACCGATGGTGTCCA
AGGGCGAGGAAGATAACATGGCCATCATCAAGGAGTTCATGAGGTTTAAGGTCCACATGGAGGGTTCAGT
CAATGGCCACGAGTTCGAGATTGAAGGCGAGGGCGAGGGCCGCCCCTACGAAGGGACACAGACGGCGAAA
TTGAAGGTGACCAAAGGCGGGCCATTGCCCTTCGCATGGGACATCTTGTCCCCTCAGTTTATGTATGGCA
GCAAGGCCTATGTTAAGCACCCCGCTGATATCCCGGACTACTTGAAGCTGTCCTTTCCAGAGGGGTTTAA
ATGGGAGCGCGTTATGAATTTCGAAGACGGAGGAGTGGTTACGGTGACGCAGGACTCATCCCTGCAGGAC
GGAGAATTTATATATAAGGTTAAGTTGAGAGGCACAAACTTCCCAAGCGACGGCCCTGTGATGCAGAAGA
AAACAATGGGGTGGGAAGCTTCCAGCGAGCGCATGTACCCCGAAGATGGCGCCCTCAAGGGCGAGATAAA
GCAAAGGCTGAAACTTAAGGACGGCGGTCATTACGACGCGGAGGTCAAGACAACTTACAAGGCTAAAAAA
CCCGTTCAGTTGCCTGGGGCTTACAATGTTAATATCAAACTTGACATCACAAGCCACAATGAAGACTATA
CGATCGTGGAGCAGTATGAACGAGCGGAAGGCAGGCACTCAACGGGGGGGATGGACGAGCTTTACAAGGG
ATCCGGCGCAACAAACTTCTCTCTGCTCAAACAAGCCGGCGACGTCGAAGAGAATCCTGGGCCGATGACC
GAGTACAAGCCCACGGTGCGCCTCGCCACCCGCGACGACGTCCCCAGGGCCGTACGCACCCTCGCCGCCG
CGTTCGCCGACTACCCCGCCACGCGCCACACCGTCGATCCGGACCGCCACATCGAGCGGGTCACCGAGCT
GCAAGAACTCTTCCTCACGCGCGTCGGGCTCGACATCGGCAAGGTGTGGGTCGCGGACGACGGCGCCGCG
GTGGCGGTCTGGACCACGCCGGAGAGCGTCGAAGCGGGGGCGGTGTTCGCCGAGATCGGCCCGCGCATGG
CCGAGTTGAGCGGTTCCCGGCTGGCCGCGCAGCAACAGATGGAAGGCCTCCTGGCGCCGCACCGGCCCAA
GGAGCCCGCGTGGTTCCTGGCCACCGTCGGCGTCTCGCCCGACCACCAGGGCAAGGGTCTGGGCAGCGCC
GTCGTGCTCCCCGGAGTGGAGGCGGCCGAGCGCGCCGGGGTGCCCGCCTTCCTGGAGACCTCCGCGCCCC
GCAACCTCCCCTTCTACGAGCGGCTCGGCTTCACCGTCACCGCCGACGTCGAGGTGCCCGAAGGACCGCG
CACCTGGTGCATGACCCGCAAGCCCGGTGCCTAAGAATTCGATATCAAGCTTATCGGTAATCAACCTCTG
GATTACAAAATTTGTGAAAGATTGACTGGTATTCTTAACTATGTTGCTCCTTTTACGCTATGTGGATACG
CTGCTTTAATGCCTTTGTATCATGCTATTGCTTCCCGTATGGCTTTCATTTTCTCCTCCTTGTATAAATC
CTGGTTGCTGTCTCTTTATGAGGAGTTGTGGCCCGTTGTCAGGCAACGTGGCGTGGTGTGCACTGTGTTT
GCTGACGCAACCCCCACTGGTTGGGGCATTGCCACCACCTGTCAGCTCCTTTCCGGGACTTTCGCTTTCC
CCCTCCCTATTGCCACGGCGGAACTCATCGCCGCCTGCCTTGCCCGCTGCTGGACAGGGGCTCGGCTGTT
GGGCACTGACAATTCCGTGGTGTTGTCGGGGAAATCATCGTCCTTTCCTTGGCTGCTCGCCTGTGTTGCC
ACCTGGATTCTGCGCGGGACGTCCTTCTGCTACGTCCCTTCGGCCCTCAATCCAGCGGACCTTCCTTCCC
GCGGCCTGCTGCCGGCTCTGCGGCCTCTTCCGCGTCTTCGCCTTCGCCCTCAGACGAGTCGGATCTCCCT
TTGGGCCGCCTCCCCGCATCGATACCGTCGACCTCGAGACCTAGAAAAACATGGAGCAATCACAAGTAGC
AATACAGCAGCTACCAATGCTGATTGTGCCTGGCTAGAAGCACAAGAGGAGGAGGAGGTGGGTTTTCCAG
TCACACCTCAGGTACCTTTAAGACCAATGACTTACAAGGCAGCTGTAGATCTTAGCCACTTTTTAAAAGA
AAAGGGGGGACTGGAAGGGCTAATTCACTCCCAACGAAGACAAGATATCCTTGATCTGTGGATCTACCAC
ACACAAGGCTACTTCCCTGATTGGCAGAACTACACACCAGGGCCAGGGATCAGATATCCACTGACCTTTG
GATGGTGCTACAAGCTAGTACCAGTTGAGCAAGAGAAGGTAGAAGAAGCCAATGAAGGAGAGAACACCCG
CTTGTTACACCCTGTGAGCCTGCATGGGATGGATGACCCGGAGAGAGAAGTATTAGAGTGGAGGTTTGAC
AGCCGCCTAGCATTTCATCACATGGCCCGAGAGCTGCATCCGGACTGTACTGGGTCTCTCTGGTTAGACC
AGATCTGAGCCTGGGAGCTCTCTGGCTAACTAGGGAACCCACTGCTTAAGCCTCAATAAAGCTTGCCTTG
AGTGCTTCAAGTAGTGTGTGCCCGTCTGTTGTGTGACTCTGGTAACTAGAGATCCCTCAGACCCTTTTAG
TCAGTGTGGAAAATCTCTAGCAGGGCCCGTTTAAACCCGCTGATCAGCCTCGACTGTGCCTTCTAGTTGC
CAGCCATCTGTTGTTTGCCCCTCCCCCGTGCCTTCCTTGACCCTGGAAGGTGCCACTCCCACTGTCCTTT
CCTAATAAAATGAGGAAATTGCATCGCATTGTCTGAGTAGGTGTCATTCTATTCTGGGGGGTGGGGTGGG
GCAGGACAGCAAGGGGGAGGATTGGGAAGACAATAGCAGGCATGCTGGGGATGCGGTGGGCTCTATGGCT
TCTGAGGCGGAAAGAACCAGCTGGGGCTCTAGGGGGTATCCCC
[124 nt withheld, positions 9354-9477]
C
[91 nt withheld, positions 9479-9569]
A
[49 nt withheld, positions 9571-9619]
CCTTTGACGTTGGAGTCCACGTTCTTT
[37 nt withheld, positions 9647-9683]
ACCCTATCTCGGTCTATTCTTTTGATTTATAAGGGATTTTGCCGATTTCGGCCTATTGGTTAAAAAATGA
GCTGATTTAACAAAAATTTAACGCGAATTAATTCTGTAGCTTGGCGTAATCATGGTCATAGCTGTTTCCT
GTGTGAAATTGTTATCCGCTCACAATTCCACACAACATACGAGCCGGAAGCATAAAGTGTAAAGCCTGGG
GTGCCTAATGAGTGAGCTAACTCACATTAATTGCGTTGCGCTCACTGCCCGCTTTCCAGTCGGGAAACCT
GTCGTGTCAGCTGCATTAATGAATCGGCCAACGCGCGGGGAGAGGCGGTTTGCGTATTGGGCGCTCTTCC
GCTTCCTCGCTCACTGACTCGCTGCGCTCGGTCGTTCGGCTGCGGCGAGCGGTATCAGCTCACTCAAAGG
CGGTAATACGGTTATCCACAGAATCAGGGGATAACGCAGGAAAGAACATGTGAGCAAAAGGCCAGCAAAA
GGCCAGGAACCGTAAAAAGGCCGCGTTGCTGGCGTTTTTCCATAGGCTCCGCCCCCCTGACGAGCATCAC
AAAAATCGACGCTCAAGTCAGAGGTGGCGAAACCCGACAGGACTATAAAGATACCAGGCGTTTCCCCCTG
GAAGCTCCCTCGTGCGCTCTCCTGTTCCGACCCTGCCGCTTACCGGATACCTGTCCGCCTTTCTCCCTTC
GGGAAGCGTGGCGCTTTCTCATAGCTCACGCTGTAGGTATCTCAGTTCGGTGTAGGTCGTTCGCTCCAAG
CTGGGCTGTGTGCACGAACCCCCCGTTCAGCCCGACCGCTGCGCCTTATCCGGTAACTATCGTCTT
Features (pLannotate 1.2.2; 32 found; start..end, strand, type, name):
    450..1310    -  CDS            AmpR: β-lactamase; bla; confers resistance to ampicillin, carbenicillin, and related antibiotics
   1311..1415    -  promoter       AmpR promoter: bla
   1474..1526    -  misc_feature   bom (fragment): basis of mobility region from pBR322
   1681..2060    +  enhancer       CMV enhancer: human cytomegalovirus immediate early enhancer
   2061..2260    +  promoter       CMV promoter: human cytomegalovirus (CMV) immediate early promoter
   2278..2458    +  LTR            5' LTR (truncated): truncated 5' long terminal repeat (LTR) from HIV-1
   2505..2630    +  misc_feature   HIV-1 Ψ: packaging signal of human immunodeficiency virus type 1
   2614..2977    +  CDS            HIV-1 gag (fragment): gag protein from human immunodeficiency virus 1; gag
   3123..3356    +  misc_feature   RRE: The Rev response element (RRE) of HIV-1 allows for Rev-dependent mRNA export from the nucleus to the cytoplasm.
   3733..3833    +  CDS            Rev (fragment): human immunodeficiency virus 1 (HIV-1) Rev protein; rev; enhances nuclear export of unspliced and incompletely spliced viral mRNAs
   3883..4000    +  misc_feature   cPPT/CTS: central polypurine tract and central termination sequence of HIV-1
   4110..4413    +  enhancer       CMV enhancer: human cytomegalovirus immediate early enhancer
   4414..4617    +  promoter       CMV promoter: human cytomegalovirus (CMV) immediate early promoter
   4613..4646    +  LTR            5' LTR (truncated) (fragment): truncated 5' long terminal repeat (LTR) from HIV-1
   4662..4680    +  promoter       T7 promoter: promoter for bacteriophage T7 RNA polymerase
   4705..4773    +  CDS            VSV-G (fragment): vesicular stomatitis virus G glycoprotein Indiana strain
   4783..4809    +  CDS            3xHA (fragment): three tandem HA epitope tags
   4824..6288    +  CDS            VSV-G (fragment): vesicular stomatitis virus G glycoprotein Indiana strain
   6361..7068    +  CDS            mCherry: mCherry is a basic (constitutively fluorescent) red fluorescent protein published in 2004, derived from Discosoma sp.. It is reported to be a very rapidly-maturing monomer with low acid sensitivity.
   7135..7732    +  CDS            PuroR (fragment): puromycin N-acetyltransferase; pac from Streptomyces; confers resistance to puromycin
   7735..7756    +  misc_feature   MCS (fragment): pBluescript multiple cloning site
   7759..8347    +  misc_feature   WPRE: woodchuck hepatitis virus posttranscriptional regulatory element
   8284..8865    +  CDS            nef (fragment): NEF_HV1H2 - Experimental evidence at protein level: Swiss-Prot protein existence level 1. Extracellular Nef protein targets CD4(+) T-lymphocytes for apoptosis by interacting with CXCR4 surface receptors. From Human immunodeficiency virus type 1 group M subtype B (isolate HXB2) (HIV-1).
   8872..9052    +  LTR            5' LTR (truncated): truncated 5' long terminal repeat (LTR) from HIV-1
   9084..9308    +  polyA_signal   bGH poly(A) signal: bovine growth hormone polyadenylation signal
   9312..9333    +  promoter       SV40 promoter (fragment): SV40 enhancer and early promoter
   9354..9782    +  rep_origin     f1 ori (sequence partly withheld): f1 bacteriophage origin of replication; arrow indicates direction of (+) strand synthesis
   9832..9848    -  protein_bind   lac operator: The lac repressor binds to the lac operator to inhibit transcription in E. coli. This inhibition can be relieved by adding lactose or isopropyl-β-D-thiogalactopyranoside (IPTG). lac repressor encoded by lacI
   9856..9886    -  promoter       lac promoter: promoter for the E. coli lac operon
   9901..9922    -  protein_bind   CAP binding site: CAP binding activates transcription in the presence of cAMP. E. coli catabolite activator protein
   9935..10027   -  CDS            lacI (fragment): lac repressor; lacI; The lac repressor binds to the lac operator to inhibit transcription in E. coli. This inhibition can be relieved by adding lactose or isopropyl-β-D-thiogalactopyranoside (IPTG).
  10210..279     -  rep_origin     ori (across the origin): high-copy-number ColE1/pMB1/pBR322/pUC origin of replication
