[The description below was written by a language model from this plasmid's Addgene catalogue record and pLannotate feature annotations shown in this document.]
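Description:
pLV_CMV_HA-VSVG is a 10.5 kb lentiviral transfer plasmid on a pLenti backbone, built to express an HA-tagged vesicular stomatitis virus G glycoprotein in mammalian cells. It is propagated in E. coli through a high-copy ColE1/pUC-type origin with ampicillin selection (AmpR), and it also carries an f1 origin and remnants of a lac promoter/operator region. The viral portion has a third-generation-style layout. An upstream CMV enhancer/promoter replaces the U3 region of a truncated HIV-1 5' LTR and drives genomic RNA production in packaging cells. It is followed by the Ψ packaging signal with a gag fragment, the Rev response element for Rev-dependent nuclear export, and the cPPT/CTS. A truncated 3' LTR closes the vector, with a bGH polyadenylation signal downstream.

The payload sits between the cPPT and the 3' LTR, under an internal CMV enhancer/promoter. The annotation splits VSV-G (Indiana strain) into a short N-terminal fragment and the main body, with an HA epitope between them. This suggests the tag lies just after the signal peptide so that it would be displayed at the N terminus of the mature glycoprotein, although the record only says "N terminal". Downstream on the same strand are mCherry and a puromycin N-acetyltransferase coding sequence, which allow fluorescent identification and drug selection of transduced cells. No separate promoter, IRES or 2A element is annotated between these three reading frames, so how they are linked is not stated. A WPRE follows to enhance transcript stability and expression. The construct serves to generate cells that stably express epitope-tagged VSV-G, and the associated work concerns engineered virus-like particles for live-cell transcriptomics.
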