Addgene plasmid #212645: pLV_CMV_HA-VSVG
Purpose: Lentivirus vector to express HA-VSVG
Depositing lab: Paul Blainey. Depositing organization: Broad Institute. Publication: Live-cell transcriptomics with engineered virus-like particles. Najia MA, Le A, Borrajo J, Pruett L, Tsai F, Ogi R, Huang JY, Griffith LG, Daley GQ, Blainey PC. Cell. 2026 Sep 1:S0092-8674(26)00932-3. doi: 10.1016/j.cell.2026.08.005. PubMed 42679822.
Backbone
  Vector backbone: pLenti
  Vector type: Mammalian Expression, Lentiviral
  Selectable markers: Puromycin ; mCherry
Growth in bacteria
  Bacterial resistance: Ampicillin, 100 μg/mL
  Growth temperature: 30°C
  Growth strain: NEB Stable
  Copy number: High Copy
Gene/Insert
  Gene/Insert name: VSVG
  Species: Synthetic
  Promoter: CMV
  Tag / fusion protein: HA tag (N terminal on insert)
  Cloning method: Gibson Cloning
  Sequencing primers: 5′ CGCAAATGGGCGGTAGGCGTG
Terms and licenses: Academic/Nonprofit Terms; Industry Terms: Not Available to Industry
Depositor comments: Please visit https://doi.org/10.1101/2024.10.01.616098 for bioRxiv preprint.
How to cite: pLV_CMV_HA-VSVG was a gift from Paul Blainey (Addgene plasmid # 212645 ; http://n2t.net/addgene:212645 ; RRID:Addgene_212645)
